>Addgene plasmid #83729 | MSCV-6NBC-GFP-PGK-Puro-Barcode52 | depositor full sequence | sequence record 159890 | Full Sequence
TGAAAGACCCCACCTGTAGGTTTGGCAAGCTAGCTTAAGTAACGCCATTTTGCAAGGCATGGAAAATACA
TAACTGAGAATAGAGAAGTTCAGATCAAGGTTAGGAACAGAGAGACAGCAGAATATGGGCCAAACAGGAT
ATCTGTGGTAAGCAGTTCCTGCCCCGGCTCAGGGCCAAGAACAGATGGTCCCCAGATGCGGTCCCGCCCT
CAGCAGTTTCTAGAGAACCATCAGATGTTTCCAGGGTGCCCCAAGGACCTGAAATGACCCTGTGCCTTAT
TTGAACTAACCAATCAGTTCGCTTCTCGCTTCTGTTCGCGCGCTTCTGCTCCCCGAGCTCAATAAAAGAG
CCCACAACCCCTCACTCGGCGCGCCAGTCCTCCGATAGACTGCGTCGCCCGGGTACCCGTATTCCCAATA
AAGCCTCTTGCTGTTTGCATCCGAATCGTGGACTCGCTGATCCTTGGGAGGGTCTCCTCAGATTGATTGA
CTGCCCACCTCGGGGGTCTTTCATTTGGAGGTTCCACCGAGATTTGGAGACCCCTGCCCAGGGACCACCG
ACCCCCCCGCCGGGAGGTAAGCTGGCCAGCGGTCGTTTCGTGTCTGTCTCTGTCTTTGTGCGTGTTTGTG
CCGGCATCTAATGTTTGCGCCTGCGTCTGTACTAGTTAGCTAACTAGCTCTGTATCTGGCGGACCCGTGG
TGGAACTGACGAGTTCTGAACACCCGGCCGCAACCCTGGGAGACGTCCCAGGGACTTTGGGGGCCGTTTT
TGTGGCCCGACCTGAGGAAGGGAGTCGATGTGGAATCCGACCCCGTCAGGATATGTGGTTCTGGTAGGAG
ACGAGAACCTAAAACAGTTCCCGCCTCCGTCTGAATTTTTGCTTTCGGTTTGGAACCGAAGCCGCGCGTC
TTGTCTGCTGCAGCGCTGCAGCATCGTTCTGTGTTGTCTCTGTCTGACTGTGTTTCTGTATTTGTCTGAA
AATTAGGGCCAGACTGTTACCACTCCCTTAAGTTTGACCTTAGGTCACTGGAAAGATGTCGAGCGGATCG
CTCACAACCAGTCGGTAGATGTCAAGAAGAGACGTTGGGTTACCTTCTGCTCTGCAGAATGGCCAACCTT
TAACGTCGGATGGCCGCGAGACGGCACCTTTAACCGAGACCTCATCACCCAGGTTAAGATCAAGGTCTTT
TCACCTGGCCCGCATGGACACCCAGACCAGGTCCCCTACATCGTGACCTGGGAAGCCTTGGCTTTTGACC
CCCCTCCCTGGGTCAAGCCCTTTGTACACCCTAAGCCTCCGCCTCCTCTTCCTCCATCCGCCCCGTCTCT
CCCCCTTGAACCTCCTCGTTCGACCCCGCCTCGATCCTCCCTTTATCCAGCCCTCACTCCTTCTCTAGGC
GCCGGAATTAGATCCGTAAGACCACCATGGTGAGCAAGGGCGAGGAGCTGTTCACCGGGGTGGTGCCCAT
CCTGGTCGAGCTGGACGGCGACGTAAACGGCCACAAGTTCAGCGTGTCCGGCGAGGGCGAGGGCGATGCC
ACCTACGGCAAGCTGACCCTGAAGTTCATCTGCACCACCGGCAAGCTGCCCGTGCCCTGGCCCACCCTCG
TGACCACCCTGACCTACGGCGTGCAGTGCTTCAGCCGCTACCCCGACCACATGAAGCAGCACGACTTCTT
CAAGTCCGCCATGCCCGAAGGCTACGTCCAGGAGCGCACCATCTTCTTCAAGGACGACGGCAACTACAAG
ACCCGCGCCGAGGTGAAGTTCGAGGGCGACACCCTGGTGAACCGCATCGAGCTGAAGGGCATCGACTTCA
AGGAGGACGGCAACATCCTGGGGCACAAGCTGGAGTACAACTACAACAGCCACAACGTCTATATCATGGC
CGACAAGCAGAAGAACGGCATCAAGGTGAACTTCAAGATCCGCCACAACATCGAGGACGGCAGCGTGCAG
CTCGCCGACCACTACCAGCAGAACACCCCCATCGGCGACGGCCCCGTGCTGCTGCCCGACAACCACTACC
TGAGCACCCAGTCCGCCCTGAGCAAAGACCCCAACGAGAAGCGCGATCACATGGTCCTGCTGGAGTTCGT
GACCGCCGCCGGGATCACTCTCGGCATGGACGAGCTGTACAAGTAGCGGAGAATTCTACCGGGTAGGGGA
GGCGCTTTTCCCAAGGCAGTCTGGAGCATGCGCTTTAGCAGCCCCGCTGGGCACTTGGCGCTACACAAGT
GGCCTCTGGCCTCGCACACATTCCACATCCACCGGTAGGCGCCAACCGGCTCCGTTCTTTGGTGGCCCCT
TCGCGCCACCTTCTACTCCTCCCCTAGTCAGGAAGTTCCCCCCCGCCCCGCAGCTCGCGTCGTGCAGGAC
GTGACAAATGGAAGTAGCACGTCTCACTAGTCTCGTGCAGATGGACAGCACCGCTGAGCAATGGAAGCGG
GTAGGCCTTTGGGGCAGCGGCCAATAGCAGCTTTGCTCCTTCGCTTTCTGGGCTCAGAGGCTGGGAAGGG
GTGGGTCCGGGGGCGGGCTCAGGGGCGGGCTCAGGGGCGGGGCGGGCGCCCGAAGGTCCTCCGGAGGCCC
GGCATTCTGCACGCTTCAAAAGCGCACGTCTGCCGCGCTGTTCTCCTCTTCCTCATCTCCGGGCCTTTCG
ACCTGCAGCCCAAGCTTACCATGACCGAGTACAAGCCCACGGTGCGCCTCGCCACCCGCGACGACGTCCC
CAGGGCCGTACGCACCCTCGCCGCCGCGTTCGCCGACTACCCCGCCACGCGCCACACCGTCGATCCGGAC
CGCCACATCGAGCGGGTCACCGAGCTGCAAGAACTCTTCCTCACGCGCGTCGGGCTCGACATCGGCAAGG
TGTGGGTCGCGGACGACGGCGCCGCGGTGGCGGTCTGGACCACGCCGGAGAGCGTCGAAGCGGGGGCGGT
GTTCGCCGAGATCGGCCCGCGCATGGCCGAGTTGAGCGGTTCCCGGCTGGCCGCGCAGCAACAGATGGAA
GGCCTCCTGGCGCCGCACCGGCCCAAGGAGCCCGCGTGGTTCCTGGCCACCGTCGGCGTCTCGCCCGACC
ACCAGGGCAAGGGTCTGGGCAGCGCCGTCGTGCTCCCCGGAGTGGAGGCGGCCGAGCGCGCCGGGGTGCC
CGCCTTCCTGGAGACCTCCGCGCCCCGCAACCTCCCCTTCTACGAGCGGCTCGGCTTCACCGTCACCGCC
GACGTCGAGGTGCCCGAAGGACCGCGCACCTGGTGCATGACCCGCAAGCCCGGTGCCTGACGCCCGCCCC
ACGACCCGCAGCGCCCGACCGAAAGGAGCGCACGACCCCATGCATCGATAAAATAAAAGATTTTATTTAG
TCTCCAGAAAAAGGGGGGAATGAAAGACCCCACCTGTAGGTTTGGCAAGCTAGCTTAAGTAACGCCATTT
TGCAAGGCATGGAAAATACATAACTGAGAATAGAGAAGTTCAGATCAAGGTTAGGAACAGAGAGACAGCA
GAATATGGGCCAAACAGGATATCTGTGGTAAGCAGTTCCTGCCCCGGCTCAGGGCCAAGAACAGATGGTC
CCCAGATGCGGTCCCGCCCTCAGCAGTTTCTAGAGAACCATCAGATGTTTCCAGGGTGCCCCAAGGACCT
GAAATGACCCTGTGCCTTATTTGAACTAACCAATCAGTTCGCTTCTCGCTTCTGTTCGCGCGCTTCTGCT
CCCCGAGCTCAATAAAAGAGCCCACAACCCCTCACTCGGCGCGCCAGTCCTCCGATAGACTGCGTCGCCC
GGGTACCCGTGTATCCAATAAACCCTCTTGCAGTTGCATCCGACTTGTGGTCTCGCTGTTCCTTGGGAGG
GTCTCCTCTGAGTGATTGACTACCCGTCAGCGGGGGTCTTTCATGGGTAACAGTTTCTTGAAGTTGGAGA
ACAACATTCTGAGGGTAGGAGTCGAATATTAAGTAATCCTGACTCAATTAGCCACTGTTTTGAATCCACA
TACTCCAATACTCCTGAAATAGTTCATTATGGACAGCGCAGAAGAGCTGGGGAGAATTAATTCGTAATCA
TGGTCATAGCTGTTTCCTGTGTGAAATTGTTATCCGCTCACAATTCCACACAACATACGAGCCGGAAGCA
TAAAGTGTAAAGCCTGGGGTGCCTAATGAGTGAGCTAACTCACATTAATTGCGTTGCGCTCACTGCCCGC
TTTCCAGTCGGGAAACCTGTCGTGCCAGCTGCATTAATGAATCGGCCAACGCGCGGGGAGAGGCGGTTTG
CGTATTGGGCGCTCTTCCGCTTCCTCGCTCACTGACTCGCTGCGCTCGGTCGTTCGGCTGCGGCGAGCGG
TATCAGCTCACTCAAAGGCGGTAATACGGTTATCCACAGAATCAGGGGATAACGCAGGAAAGAACATGTG
AGCAAAAGGCCAGCAAAAGGCCAGGAACCGTAAAAAGGCCGCGTTGCTGGCGTTTTTCCATAGGCTCCGC
CCCCCTGACGAGCATCACAAAAATCGACGCTCAAGTCAGAGGTGGCGAAACCCGACAGGACTATAAAGAT
ACCAGGCGTTTCCCCCTGGAAGCTCCCTCGTGCGCTCTCCTGTTCCGACCCTGCCGCTTACCGGATACCT
GTCCGCCTTTCTCCCTTCGGGAAGCGTGGCGCTTTCTCATAGCTCACGCTGTAGGTATCTCAGTTCGGTG
TAGGTCGTTCGCTCCAAGCTGGGCTGTGTGCACGAACCCCCCGTTCAGCCCGACCGCTGCGCCTTATCCG
GTAACTATCGTCTTGAGTCCAACCCGGTAAGACACGACTTATCGCCACTGGCAGCAGCCACTGGTAACAG
GATTAGCAGAGCGAGGTATGTAGGCGGTGCTACAGAGTTCTTGAAGTGGTGGCCTAACTACGGCTACACT
AGAAGGACAGTATTTGGTATCTGCGCTCTGCTGAAGCCAGTTACCTTCGGAAAAAGAGTTGGTAGCTCTT
GATCCGGCAAACAAACCACCGCTGGTAGCGGTGGTTTTTTTGTTTGCAAGCAGCAGATTACGCGCAGAAA
AAAAGGATCTCAAGAAGATCCTTTGATCTTTTCTACGGGGTCTGACGCTCAGTGGAACGAAAACTCACGT
TAAGGGATTTTGGTCATGAGATTATCAAAAAGGATCTTCACCTAGATCCTTTTAAATTAAAAATGAAGTT
TTAAATCAATCTAAAGTATATATGAGTAAACTTGGTCTGACAGTTACCAATGCTTAATCAGTGAGGCACC
TATCTCAGCGATCTGTCTATTTCGTTCATCCATAGTTGCCTGACTCCCCGTCGTGTAGATAACTACGATA
CGGGAGGGCTTACCATCTGGCCCCAGTGCTGCAATGATACCGCGAGACCCACGCTCACCGGCTCCAGATT
TATCAGCAATAAACCAGCCAGCCGGAAGGGCCGAGCGCAGAAGTGGTCCTGCAACTTTATCCGCCTCCAT
CCAGTCTATTAATTGTTGCCGGGAAGCTAGAGTAAGTAGTTCGCCAGTTAATAGTTTGCGCAACGTTGTT
GCCATTGCTACAGGCATCGTGGTGTCACGCTCGTCGTTTGGTATGGCTTCATTCAGCTCCGGTTCCCAAC
GATCAAGGCGAGTTACATGATCCCCCATGTTGTGCAAAAAAGCGGTTAGCTCCTTCGGTCCTCCGATCGT
TGTCAGAAGTAAGTTGGCCGCAGTGTTATCACTCATGGTTATGGCAGCACTGCATAATTCTCTTACTGTC
ATGCCATCCGTAAGATGCTTTTCTGTGACTGGTGAGTACTCAACCAAGTCATTCTGAGAATAGTGTATGC
GGCGACCGAGTTGCTCTTGCCCGGCGTCAATACGGGATAATACCGCGCCACATAGCAGAACTTTAAAAGT
GCTCATCATTGGAAAACGTTCTTCGGGGCGAAAACTCTCAAGGATCTTACCGCTGTTGAGATCCAGTTCG
ATGTAACCCACTCGTGCACCCAACTGATCTTCAGCATCTTTTACTTTCACCAGCGTTTCTGGGTGAGCAA
AAACAGGAAGGCAAAATGCCGCAAAAAAGGGAATAAGGGCGACACGGAAATGTTGAATACTCATACTCTT
CCTTTTTCAATATTATTGAAGCATTTATCAGGGTTATTGTCTCATGAGCGGATACATATTTGAATGTATT
TAGAAAAATAAACAAATAGGGGTTCCGCGCACATTTCCCCGAAAAGTGCCACCTGACGTCTAAGAAACCA
TTATTATCATGACATTAACCTATAAAAATAGGCGTATCACGAGGCCCTTTCGTCTCGCGCGTTTCGGTGA
TGACGGTGAAAACCTCTGACACATGCAGCTCCCGGAGACGGTCACAGCTTGTCTGTAAGCGGATGCCGGG
AGCAGACAAGCCCGTCAGGGCGCGTCAGCGGGTGTTGGCGGGTGTCGGGGCTGGCTTAACTATGCGGCAT
CAGAGCAGATTGTACTGAGAGTGCACCATATGCGGTGTGAAATACCGCACAGATGCGTAAGGAGAAAATA
CCGCATCAGGCGCCATTCGCCATTCAGGCTGCGCAACTGTTGGGAAGGGCGATCGGTGCGGGCCTCTTCG
CTATTACGCCAGCTGGCGAAAGGGGGATGTGCTGCAAGGCGATTAAGTTGGGTAACGCCAGGGTTTTCCC
AGTCACGACGTTGTAAAACGACGGCGCAAGGAATGGTGCATGCAAGGAGATGGCGCCCAACAGTCCCCCG
GCCACGGGGCCTGCCACCATACCCACGCCGAAACAAGCGCTCATGAGCCCGAAGTGGCGAGCCCGATCTT
CCCCATCGGTGATGTCGGCGATATAGGCGCCAGCAACCGCACCTGTGGCGCCGGTGATGCCGGCCACGAT
GCGTCCGGCGTAGAGGCGATTAGTCCAATTTGTTAAAGACAGGATATCAGTGGTCCAGGCTCTAGTTTTG
ACTCAACAATATCACCAGCTGAAGCCTATAGAGTACGAGCCATAGATAAAATAAAAGATTTTATTTAGTC
TCCAGAAAAAGGGGGGAA
Features (pLannotate 1.2.2; 19 found; start..end, strand, type, name):
    579..920     +  misc_feature   MESV Ψ: packaging signal of murine embryonic stem cell virus
    987..1403    +  CDS            gag (truncated): truncated Moloney murine leukemia virus (MMLV) gag gene lacking the start codon
   1427..2143    +  CDS            EGFP: EGFP is a basic (constitutively fluorescent) green fluorescent protein published in 1996, derived from Aequorea victoria. It is reported to be a rapidly-maturing weak dimer with moderate acid sensitivity.
   2161..2660    +  promoter       PGK promoter: mouse phosphoglycerate kinase 1 promoter
   2681..3280    +  CDS            PuroR: puromycin N-acetyltransferase; pac from Streptomyces alboniger; confers resistance to puromycin
   3380..3894    +  LTR            3' LTR: 3' long terminal repeat from murine embryonic stem cell virus
   4087..4103    -  protein_bind   lac operator: The lac repressor binds to the lac operator to inhibit transcription in E. coli. This inhibition can be relieved by adding lactose or isopropyl-β-D-thiogalactopyranoside (IPTG). lac repressor encoded by lacI
   4111..4141    -  promoter       lac promoter: promoter for the E. coli lac operon
   4156..4177    -  protein_bind   CAP binding site: CAP binding activates transcription in the presence of cAMP. E. coli catabolite activator protein
   4190..4282    -  CDS            lacI (fragment): lac repressor; lacI; The lac repressor binds to the lac operator to inhibit transcription in E. coli. This inhibition can be relieved by adding lactose or isopropyl-β-D-thiogalactopyranoside (IPTG).
   4465..5053    -  rep_origin     ori: high-copy-number ColE1/pMB1/pBR322/pUC origin of replication
   5224..6084    -  CDS            AmpR: β-lactamase; bla; confers resistance to ampicillin, carbenicillin, and related antibiotics
   6085..6189    -  promoter       AmpR promoter: bla
   6284..6319    +  CDS            rop (fragment): Rop protein, which maintains plasmids at low copy number; rop
   6421..6520    +  misc_feature   bom (fragment): basis of mobility region from pBR322
   6526..6675    -  CDS            lacZα (fragment): LacZα fragment of β-galactosidase; lacZ fragment
   6675..6876    -  CDS            TcR (fragment): tetracycline efflux protein; tet; confers resistance to tetracycline
   6877..6975    +  CDS            env (fragment): murine leukemia virus gPr80 envelope polyprotein precursor; env; proteolytically cleaved into gp70SU and p15TM subunits
   7017..515     +  LTR            5' LTR (across the origin): 5' long terminal repeat from murine embryonic stem cell virus
