[The description below was written by a language model from this plasmid's Addgene catalogue record and pLannotate feature annotations shown in this document.]
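Description:
MSCV-6NBC-GFP-PGK-Puro-Barcode52 is a gammaretroviral transfer plasmid of about 7 kb built on the MSCV (murine stem cell virus) backbone. It is one member of a set of constructs that each carry an individual synthetic six-nucleotide barcode. It is maintained in E. coli through a high-copy ColE1/pUC-type origin and an ampicillin resistance gene (β-lactamase with its own promoter). The remaining bacterial annotations (lac promoter/operator and fragments of lacI, lacZα, rop, bom and the tetracycline resistance gene) are non-functional remnants of earlier cloning vectors.

The proviral region is bounded by the 5′ and 3′ long terminal repeats of murine embryonic stem cell virus. It contains the Ψ packaging signal and a truncated gag segment lacking its start codon, which together allow the genomic RNA to be packaged when viral proteins are supplied in trans by a packaging cell line. Downstream lies EGFP, which has no annotated internal promoter and is therefore presumably transcribed from the 5′ LTR, followed by a mouse PGK promoter driving puromycin N-acetyltransferase. Transduced cells can thus be identified by green fluorescence and selected with puromycin.

The barcode itself is not annotated in the feature table. The record states only that it was inserted by restriction cloning between a BglII site (destroyed) and an EcoRI site (retained). The construct name suggests that it sits next to the GFP cassette, but its exact position is not given. Because the provirus integrates stably, the barcode becomes a heritable DNA tag. According to the record, the purpose is to generate barcoded cell line variants, and the associated publication describes an in vivo multiplexed small-molecule screening platform.
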