Addgene plasmid #83729: MSCV-6NBC-GFP-PGK-Puro-Barcode52
Purpose: individual 6N barcode to make barcoded cell line variants
Depositing lab: Monte Winslow. Depositing organization: Stanford University. Publication: An in vivo multiplexed small-molecule screening platform. Gruner BM, Schulze CJ, Yang D, Ogasawara D, Dix MM, Rogers ZN, Chuang CH, McFarland CD, Chiou SH, Brown JM, Cravatt BF, Bogyo M, Winslow MM. Nat Methods. 2016 Sep 12. doi: 10.1038/nmeth.3992. PubMed 27617390.
Backbone
  Vector backbone: MSCV
  Vector type: Retroviral
  Selectable markers: Puromycin
Growth in bacteria
  Bacterial resistance: Ampicillin, 100 μg/mL
  Growth temperature: 37°C
  Growth strain: DH5alpha
  Copy number: High Copy
Gene/Insert
  Gene/Insert name: Barcode52
  Species: Synthetic
  Cloning method: Restriction Enzyme; 5′ cloning site BglII (destroyed during cloning); 3′ cloning site EcoRI (not destroyed)
  Sequencing primers: 5′ CCCTTGAACCTCCTCGTTCGACC
Terms and licenses: Academic/Nonprofit Terms; Industry Terms: Not Available to Industry
How to cite: MSCV-6NBC-GFP-PGK-Puro-Barcode52 was a gift from Monte Winslow (Addgene plasmid # 83729 ; http://n2t.net/addgene:83729 ; RRID:Addgene_83729)
