>Addgene plasmid #83729 | MSCV-6NBC-GFP-PGK-Puro-Barcode52 | addgene partial sequence | sequence record 165264 | pLXSN5 5'-CCCTTGAACCTCCTCGTTCGACC-3'
CAGCCCTCACTCCTTCTCTAGGCGCCGGAATTAGATCCGTAAGACCACCATGGTGAGCAAGGGCGAGGAG
CTGTTCACCGGGGTGGTGCCCATCCTGGTCGAGCTGGACGGCGACGTAAACGGCCACAAGTTCAGCGTGT
CCGGCGAGGGCGAGGGCGATGCCACCTACGGCAAGCTGACCCTGAAGTTCATCTGCACCACCGGCAAGCT
GCCCGTGCCCTGGCCCACCCTCGTGACCACCCTGACCTACGGCGTGCAGTGCTTCAGCCGCTACCCCGAC
CACATGAAGCAGCACGACTTCTTCAAGTCCGCCATGCCCGAAGGCTACGTCCAGGAGCGCACCATCTTCT
TCAAGGACGACGGCAACTACAAGACCCGCGCCGAGGTGAAGTTCGAGGGCGACACCCTGGTGAACCGCAT
CGAGCTGAAGGGCATCGACTTCAAGGAGGACGGCAACATCCTGGGGCACAAGCTGGAGTACAACTACAAC
AGCCACAACGTCTATATCATGGCCGACAAGCAGAAGAACGGCATCAAGGTGAACTTCAAGATCCGCCACA
ACATCGAGGACGGCAGCGTGCAGCTCGCCGACCACTACCAGCAGAACACCCCCATCGGCGACGGCCCCGT
GCTGCTGCCCGACAACCACTACCTGAGCACCCAGTCCGCCCTGAGCAAAGACCCCAACGAGAAGCGCGAT
CACATGGTCCTGCTGGAGTTCGTGACCGCCGCCGGGATCACTCTCGGCATGGACGAGCTGTACAAGTAGC
GGAGAATTCTACCGGGTAGGGGAGGCGCTTTTCCCAAGGCAGTCTGGAGCATGCGCTTTAG
